>Addgene plasmid #11043 | p072 pCS xGATA4 + xTRPS1(C119) | depositor full sequence | sequence record 6864 | Author sequence
CGCCATTCTGCCTGGGGACGTCGGAGCAAGCTTGATTTAGGTGACACTATAGAATACAAGCTACTTGTTC
TTTTTGCAGGATCCCATCGATTCGAATTCGAGAAGATGAGGGATGTGACCTTCTGATTTGCTGATTGTCT
CTAGACTTATCTCAGGCCTGGTTTCCATTAGATTGGGGATTCGACGTGAGATATCTGCTTGCTTTCTCTT
GAAGAACATACATGCACAGCCGTATCTAACGTTGAAGAGCGCTGAGACTATCGGATCTGTGGATTGAGTT
GCCAGGATCAGGATGTATCAGAGTATAGCTATGGCCACTAACCATGGTCCCTCTGGCTATGAGGGGACTG
GGAGCTTCATGCACAGTGCTACTGCTGCTACCTCACCTGTCTATGTGCCCACCACCAGGGTCTCCTCCAT
GATCCACAGCCTACCTTACCTCCAAACCAGCGGCTCATCTCAACAAGGAAGCCCAGTTTCTGGCCACAAC
ATGTGGGCACAAGCCGGAGTGGAATCTTCTGCCTACAACCCAGGAACTTCTCATCCCCCAGTGTCTCCCA
GATTCACTTTCTCCTCCAGCCCCCCTATCACAGCACCCTCCAGCAGAGAGGTCTCCTACAGTAGCCCCCT
AGGCATCTCAGCTAATGGGAGAGAGCAGTACAGCAGGGGGCTGGGTGCCACCTATGCAAGCCCTTACCCA
GCCTATATGAGTCCAGACATGGGTGCTGCCTGGACTGCTTCTCCCTTCGACAGCTCCATGCTCCACAACC
TCCAGAACAGAGCAGTGACGTCAAGGCACCCAAACATAGAGTTTTTTGACGATTTTTCCGAGGGCCGAGA
ATGTGTCAACTGTGGAGCAATGTCAACCCCACTTTGGAGGCGGGATGGAACAGGCCACTATCTATGCAAT
GCTTGCGGATTGTACCATAAGATGAATGGGATCAACCGTCCTCTGATCAAGCCCCAAAGGCGACTGTCTG
CGTCTCGCCGGGTGGGTCTATCCTGTGCCAACTGTCATACAACCACTACTACACTCTGGCGTCGTAATGC
TGAGGGGGAACCTGTATGCAATGCGTGTGGCCTTTACATGAAGCTACACGGGGTCCCTCGGCCGCTAGCA
ATGAAAAAGGAAGGGATCCAGACACGAAAGCGCAAACCCAAGAACCTCAGCAAGTCTAAAACACTAACAG
GCCAAAGTGGCAGTGACAGCCTCACTCCTTCCACCAGCTCCACAAACTCCATGGGAGAGGAAATGCGTCC
AATAAAGATTGAGCCAGGACTGTCCCCTCCATATGACCACTCAAATTCAATATCTCAGGCATCTGCATTA
TCTACAATCACAAGCCATGGATCATCATATTACCCAATGCCAAGCTTTTCCTCTAGATTTGGCAATGAAG
CATTCCAGACCTGGATCAGGAACAAATGGAGACTCTAAGGAAAAATCAAAGTCACCCGTGAGTGTAAAGG
ATGATGGTCCTTTGAATGTAACTAAAATAGAGAAATCAGATAAGAGTACGCAAGATGAACTTTCAACAAA
ATGTGTGCACTGTGGCATTGTCTTTCTGGATGAGGTTATGTATGCTCTACATATGAGTTGCCATGGGGAA
AGTGGACCTTTTCAGTGTAGTATATGCCAACATCTTTGCACGGACAAGTATGACTTCACAACTCATATTC
AGAGAGGCCTACATAGGAACATTGCACAAGCTGAAAAGAATGGAAAAAATAAAGATTAAAACTCGAGCCT
CTAGAACTATAGTGAGTCGTATTACGTAGATCCAGACATGATAAGATACATTGATGAGTTTGGACAAACC
ACAACTAGAATGCAGTGAAAAAAATGCTTTATTTGTGAAATTTGTGATGCTATTGCTTTATTTGTAACCA
TTATAAGCTGCAATAAACAAGTTAACAACAACAATTGCATTCATTTTATGTTTCAGGTTCAGGGGGAGGT
GTGGGAGGTTTTTTAATTCGCGGCGCGCCGCGGCGCCAATGCATTGGGCCCGGTACCCAGCTTTTGTTCC
CTTTAGTGAGGGTTAATTGCGCGCTTGGCGTAATCATGGTCATAGCTGTTTCCTGTGTGAAATTGTTATC
CGCTCACAATTCCACACAACATACGAGCCGGAAGCATAAAGTGTAAAGCCTGGGGTGCCTAATGAGTGAG
CTAACTCACATTAATTGCGTTGCGCTCACTGCCCGCTTTCCAGTCGGGAAACCTGTCGTGCCAGCTGCAT
TAATGAATCGGCCAACGCGCGGGGAGAGGCGGTTTGCGTATTGGGCGCTCTTCCGCTTCCTCGCTCACTG
ACTCGCTGCGCTCGGTCGTTCGGCTGCGGCGAGCGGTATCAGCTCACTCAAAGGCGGTAATACGGTTATC
CACAGAATCAGGGGATAACGCAGGAAAGAACATGTGAGCAAAAGGCCAGCAAAAGGCCAGGAACCGTAAA
AAGGCCGCGTTGCTGGCGTTTTTCCATAGGCTCCGCCCCCCTGACGAGCATCACAAAAATCGACGCTCAA
GTCAGAGGTGGCGAAACCCGACAGGACTATAAAGATACCAGGCGTTTCCCCCTGGAAGCTCCCTCGTGCG
CTCTCCTGTTCCGACCCTGCCGCTTACCGGATACCTGTCCGCCTTTCTCCCTTCGGGAAGCGTGGCGCTT
TCTCATAGCTCACGCTGTAGGTATCTCAGTTCGGTGTAGGTCGTTCGCTCCAAGCTGGGCTGTGTGCACG
AACCCCCCGTTCAGCCCGACCGCTGCGCCTTATCCGGTAACTATCGTCTTGAGTCCAACCCGGTAAGACA
CGACTTATCGCCACTGGCAGCAGCCACTGGTAACAGGATTAGCAGAGCGAGGTATGTAGGCGGTGCTACA
GAGTTCTTGAAGTGGTGGCCTAACTACGGCTACACTAGAAGGACAGTATTTGGTATCTGCGCTCTGCTGA
AGCCAGTTACCTTCGGAAAAAGAGTTGGTAGCTCTTGATCCGGCAAACAAACCACCGCTGGTAGCGGTGG
TTTTTTTGTTTGCAAGCAGCAGATTACGCGCAGAAAAAAAGGATCTCAAGAAGATCCTTTGATCTTTTCT
ACGGGGTCTGACGCTCAGTGGAACGAAAACTCACGTTAAGGGATTTTGGTCATGAGATTATCAAAAAGGA
TCTTCACCTAGATCCTTTTAAATTAAAAATGAAGTTTTAAATCAATCTAAAGTATATATGAGTAAACTTG
GTCTGACAGTTACCAATGCTTAATCAGTGAGGCACCTATCTCAGCGATCTGTCTATTTCGTTCATCCATA
GTTGCCTGACTCCCCGTCGTGTAGATAACTACGATACGGGAGGGCTTACCATCTGGCCCCAGTGCTGCAA
TGATACCGCGAGACCCACGCTCACCGGCTCCAGATTTATCAGCAATAAACCAGCCAGCCGGAAGGGCCGA
GCGCAGAAGTGGTCCTGCAACTTTATCCGCCTCCATCCAGTCTATTAATTGTTGCCGGGAAGCTAGAGTA
AGTAGTTCGCCAGTTAATAGTTTGCGCAACGTTGTTGCCATTGCTACAGGCATCGTGGTGTCACGCTCGT
CGTTTGGTATGGCTTCATTCAGCTCCGGTTCCCAACGATCAAGGCGAGTTACATGATCCCCCATGTTGTG
CAAAAAAGCGGTTAGCTCCTTCGGTCCTCCGATCGTTGTCAGAAGTAAGTTGGCCGCAGTGTTATCACTC
ATGGTTATGGCAGCACTGCATAATTCTCTTACTGTCATGCCATCCGTAAGATGCTTTTCTGTGACTGGTG
AGTACTCAACCAAGTCATTCTGAGAATAGTGTATGCGGCGACCGAGTTGCTCTTGCCCGGCGTCAATACG
GGATAATACCGCGCCACATAGCAGAACTTTAAAAGTGCTCATCATTGGAAAACGTTCTTCGGGGCGAAAA
CTCTCAAGGATCTTACCGCTGTTGAGATCCAGTTCGATGTAACCCACTCGTGCACCCAACTGATCTTCAG
CATCTTTTACTTTCACCAGCGTTTCTGGGTGAGCAAAAACAGGAAGGCAAAATGCCGCAAAAAAGGGAAT
AAGGGCGACACGGAAATGTTGAATACTCATACTCTTCCTTTTTCAATATTATTGAAGCATTTATCAGGGT
TATTGTCTCATGAGCGGATACATATTTGAATGTATTTAGAAAAATAAACAAATAGGGGTTCCGCGCACAT
TTCCCCGAAAAGTGCCACCTAAATTGTAAGCGTTAATATTTTGTTAAAATTCGCGTTAAATTTTTGTTAA
ATCAGCTCATTTTTTAACCAATAGGCCGAAATCGGCAAAATCCCTTATAAATCAAAAGAATAGACCGAGA
TAGGGT
[37 nt withheld, positions 4347-4383]
AAAGAACGTGGACTCCAACGTCAAAGG
[49 nt withheld, positions 4411-4459]
T
[91 nt withheld, positions 4461-4551]
G
[124 nt withheld, positions 4553-4676]
CCCATTCGCCATTCAGGCTGCGCAACTGTTGGGAAGGGCGATCGGTGCGGGCCTCTTCGCTATTACGCCA
GGACCATAGCCAATTCAATATGGCGTATATGGACTCATGCCAATTCAATATGGTGGATCTGGACCTGTGC
CAATTCAATATGGCGTATATGGACTCGTGCCAATTCAATATGGTGGATCTGGACCCCAGCCAATTCAATA
TGGCGGACTTGGCACCATGCCAATTCAATATGGCGGACCTGGCACTGTGCCAACTGGGGAGGGGTCTACT
TGGCACGGTGCCAAGTTTGAGGAGGGGTCTTGGCCCTGTGCCAAGTCCGCCATATTGAATTGGCATGGTG
CCAATAATGGCGGCCATATTGGCTATATGCCAGGATCAATATATAGGCAATATCCAATATGGCCCTATGC
CAATATGGCTATTGGCCAGGTTCAATACTATGTATTGGCCCTATGCCATATAGTATTCCATATATGGGTT
TTCCTATTGACGTAGATAGCCCCTCCCAATGGGCGGTCCCATATACCATATATGGGGCTTCCTAATACCG
CCCATAGCCACTCCCCCATTGACGTCAATGGTCTCTATATATGGTCTTTCCTATTGACGTCATATGGGCG
GTCCTATTGACGTATATGGCGCCTCCCCCATTGACGTCAATTACGGTAAATGGCCCGCCTGGCTCAATGC
CCATTGACGTCAATAGGACCACCCACCATTGACGTCAATGGGATGGCTCATTGCCCATTCATATCCGTTC
TCACGCCCCCTATTGACGTCAATGACGGTAAATGGCCCACTTGGCAGTACATCAATATCTATTAATAGTA
ACTTGGCAAGTACATTACTATTGGAAGTACGCCAGGGTACATTGGCAGTACTCCCATTGACGTCAATGGC
GGTAAATGGCCCGCGATGGCTGCCAAGTACATCCCCATTGACGTCAATGGGGAGGGGCAATGACGCAAAT
GGGCGTTCCATTGACGTAAATGGGCGGTAGGCGTGCCTAATGGGAGGTCTATATAAGCAATGCTCGTTTA
GGGAAC
Features (pLannotate 1.2.2; 16 found; start..end, strand, type, name):
     35..53      +  promoter       SP6 promoter: promoter for bacteriophage SP6 RNA polymerase
    293..1375    +  CDS            Gata4 (fragment): GATA4_RAT - Experimental evidence at protein level: Swiss-Prot protein existence level 1. Transcriptional activator that binds to the consensus sequence 5'-AGATAG-3' and plays a key role in cardiac development (By similarity). In cooperation with TBX5, it binds to cardiac super- enhancers and promotes cardiomyocyte gene expression, while it downregulates endocardial and endothelial gene expression (By similarity). Acts as a transcriptional activator of ANF in cooperation with NKX2-5 (By similarity). Promotes cardiac myocyte enlargement (By similarity). Required during testicular development (B
   1380..1736    +  CDS            trps1 (fragment): TRPS1_XENLA - Experimental evidence at protein level: Swiss-Prot protein existence level 1. Transcriptional repressor. Represses expression of GATA- regulated genes at selected sites and stages in vertebrate development. From Xenopus laevis (African clawed frog).
   1757..1774    -  promoter       T7 promoter (fragment): promoter for bacteriophage T7 RNA polymerase
   1779..1913    -  polyA_signal   SV40 poly(A) signal: SV40 polyadenylation signal
   2030..2048    -  promoter       T3 promoter: promoter for bacteriophage T3 RNA polymerase
   2093..2109    -  protein_bind   lac operator: The lac repressor binds to the lac operator to inhibit transcription in E. coli. This inhibition can be relieved by adding lactose or isopropyl-β-D-thiogalactopyranoside (IPTG). lac repressor encoded by lacI
   2117..2147    -  promoter       lac promoter: promoter for the E. coli lac operon
   2162..2183    -  protein_bind   CAP binding site: CAP binding activates transcription in the presence of cAMP. E. coli catabolite activator protein
   2196..2288    -  CDS            lacI (fragment): lac repressor; lacI; The lac repressor binds to the lac operator to inhibit transcription in E. coli. This inhibition can be relieved by adding lactose or isopropyl-β-D-thiogalactopyranoside (IPTG).
   2471..3059    -  rep_origin     ori: high-copy-number ColE1/pMB1/pBR322/pUC origin of replication
   3230..4090    -  CDS            AmpR: β-lactamase; bla; confers resistance to ampicillin, carbenicillin, and related antibiotics
   4091..4195    -  promoter       AmpR promoter: bla
   4248..4676    -  rep_origin     f1 ori (sequence partly withheld): f1 bacteriophage origin of replication; arrow indicates direction of (+) strand synthesis
   4681..4747    -  CDS            lacZα (fragment): LacZα fragment of β-galactosidase; lacZ fragment
   4748..5732    +  promoter       CMV IE94 promoter: enhancer/promoter region of simian cytomegalovirus major immediate early transcription unit IE94
