[The description below was written by a language model from this plasmid's Addgene catalogue record and pLannotate feature annotations shown in this document.]
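Description:
p072 pCS xGATA4 + xTRPS1(C119) is an expression plasmid built on the pCS105 backbone, a multipurpose vector listed for use in Xenopus, zebrafish, avian and mammalian systems. It is maintained in E. coli as a high-copy plasmid through a ColE1/pUC-type origin and selected with ampicillin via the β-lactamase gene. An f1 origin and remnants of lac/lacZα sequences are also present in the backbone. The deposited full sequence is 5,732 nt.

The payload is a chimeric open reading frame in which Xenopus GATA4 is joined at its C-terminus to a fragment of Xenopus TRPS1. The annotation shows a GATA4-homologous coding segment of about 1.1 kb followed almost immediately by a roughly 360-bp trps1 segment, which fits the "C119" in the name if that denotes the C-terminal 119 residues. According to the depositor, this TRPS1 portion is the repressive domain and contains two Ikaros-type zinc fingers, and the fusion protein binds DNA. The depositor also notes that the GATA4 sequence differs slightly from reference, which is attributed to allelic variation in the tetraploid, outbred frog, and that function is intact.

The simian CMV IE94 enhancer/promoter lies upstream of the fusion across the circular junction and drives expression in injected embryos or transfected cells, with an SV40 polyadenylation signal downstream. An SP6 promoter directly upstream of the insert allows in vitro synthesis of sense mRNA for microinjection, and T7 and T3 promoters lie on the opposite strand downstream. The construct tethers the TRPS1 repression domain to a GATA activator, which suits it to testing whether that domain can confer transcriptional repression at GATA target sites, in line with the associated study of TRPS1 repression and developmental function.
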