Addgene plasmid #11043: p072 pCS xGATA4 + xTRPS1(C119)
Depositing lab: Ramesh Shivdasani. Depositing organization: Dana-Farber Cancer Institute. Publication: Transcriptional repression and developmental functions of the atypical vertebrate GATA protein TRPS1. Malik TH, Shoichet SA, Latham P, Kroll TG, Peters LL, Shivdasani RA. EMBO J. 2001 Apr 2. 20(7):1715-25. 10.1093/emboj/20.7.1715 PubMed 11285235.
Backbone
  Vector backbone: pCS105
  Backbone size w/o insert (bp): 4133
  Vector type: xenopus, mammalian, avian, and zebrafish
Growth in bacteria
  Bacterial resistance: Ampicillin, 100 μg/mL
  Growth temperature: 37°C
  Growth strain: DH5alpha
  Copy number: High Copy
Gene/Insert
  Cloning method: Restriction Enzyme
  Sequencing primers: 5′ SP6; 3′ T3 or M13 reverse
Terms and licenses: Academic/Nonprofit Terms; Industry Terms: Not Available to Industry
Depositor comments: Binds DNA. Fusion construct of XGATA4 with the repressive domain of XTRPS1, which encodes two Ikaros type zinc fingers. Despite slight sequence variation, the gene is still GATA4. Xenopus being a tetraploid species and one that is not inbred, there is minor drift among alleles and our clone was probably derived from such a variant allele. The homology remains sound and the function is intact.
How to cite: p072 pCS xGATA4 + xTRPS1(C119) was a gift from Ramesh Shivdasani (Addgene plasmid # 11043 ; http://n2t.net/addgene:11043 ; RRID:Addgene_11043)
