>Addgene plasmid #11043 | p072 pCS xGATA4 + xTRPS1(C119) | addgene partial sequence | sequence record 18018 | 11043 with SP6
CGATTCGAATTCGAGAAGATGAGGGANGTGACCTTCTGATTTGCTNNNNNNTNNCTAGACTTATCTCAGG
CCTGGTTTCCATTAGATTGGGGATTCGACGTGAGATATCTGCTTGCTTTCTCTTGAAGAACATACATGCA
CAGCCGTATCTAACGTTGAAGAGCGCTGAGACTATCGGATCTGTGGATTGAGTTGCCAGGATGTATCAGA
GTATAGCTATGGCCACTAACCATGGTCCCCCTGGCTATGAGGGGGCTGGGAGCTTCATGCACAGTGCTAC
TGCTGCTACCTCACCTGTCTATGTGCCCACCACTAGGGTCTCTTCCATGATCCCCAGCCTGCCTTACCTC
CAAACCAGCGGCTCATCTCAACAAAGTAGCCCAGTTGCTAGCCACAACATGTGGGCACAAGCCGGAGCTG
AATCTTCTGCCTACAACCCAGGAACTTCTCATCCACCAGTGTCTCCAAGATTCACCTTCTCCTCCAGCCC
CCCTATTACAGCAGCCTCCACCAGAGAGGTCTCCTACAGTAGCCCCCTTGCCATCTCAGCTAATGGGAGA
GAGCAGNNCAGCAGGGGGCTGGGTGCCACCTATTCAAGTCCTTACCCAGCCTATATGAGTCCTGACATGG
GTGCTGCCTGGACTGCTTCTCCATTCNACAGCTCCATGCTCCACAACCTCNAGAACAGAGCGGGTCCNGT
GGCTTCAANGCANCCCNAACATANAGTTTTTT
